Addgene plasmid #127152: pET-Sac-Abeta(MC1-40)
Purpose: Expresses N-terminal cysteine Abeta(1-40)
Depositing lab: James Nowick. Depositing organization: University of California, Irvine.
Backbone
  Vector backbone: pET vector
  Backbone size w/o insert (bp): 4700
  Modifications to backbone: Vector is a modified pET vector. Restriction digest sites for Abeta gene are Nde1 (5') and Sac1 (3')
  Vector type: Bacterial Expression
Growth in bacteria
  Bacterial resistance: Ampicillin, 100 μg/mL
  Growth temperature: 37°C
  Growth strain: DH5alpha
  Copy number: Low Copy
Gene/Insert
  Gene/Insert name: Abeta(MC1-40)
  Species: H. sapiens (human)
  Insert size (bp): 153
  Entrez Gene: APP (a.k.a. AAA, ABETA, ABPP, AD1, APPI, CTFgamma, CVAP, PN-II, PN2, alpha-sAPP, preA4)
  Promoter: T7
  Cloning method: Restriction Enzyme; 5′ cloning site Nde1 (not destroyed); 3′ cloning site Sac1 (not destroyed)
  Sequencing primers: 5′ 5'- ATG TGC GAC GCT GAA TTC CGT CAC GAC TCT GGT TAC GAA GTT CAC CAC CAG AAG CTG GTG -3'; 3′ 5'- CAC AAC GCC ACC AAC CAT CAG ACC GAT GAT AGC ACC CTT GTT AGA ACC CAC -3'
Terms and licenses: Academic/Nonprofit Terms; Industry Terms: Not Available to Industry
How to cite: pET-Sac-Abeta(MC1-40) was a gift from James Nowick (Addgene plasmid # 127152 ; http://n2t.net/addgene:127152 ; RRID:Addgene_127152)
