[The description below was written by a language model from this plasmid's Addgene catalogue record and the feature table of its GenBank file.]
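Description:
pET-Sac-Abeta(MC1-40) is a bacterial expression plasmid built on a modified pET backbone for producing a human amyloid-beta peptide variant in E. coli. The full construct is 4738 bp in the sequence record. It is maintained through a pBR322/ColE1-type origin accompanied by the rop gene and the bom (basis of mobility) region. Although the origin annotation carries a generic "high-copy" label, the presence of rop fits the catalogue's designation of the plasmid as low copy. Selection is by ampicillin, through the bla beta-lactamase gene driven by its own promoter. A remnant tet promoter from the pBR322 lineage is also annotated, but no tetracycline resistance coding sequence is listed.

The payload is a short insert (153 bp according to the catalogue) derived from human APP. It encodes Abeta residues 1–40 preceded by the initiator methionine and an added N-terminal cysteine, as the "MC" in the name suggests. The insert was cloned between NdeI and SacI sites, both of which are preserved, so the gene can be excised or swapped. Expression is driven by a T7 promoter followed by the efficient phage T7 gene 10 ribosome binding site, and transcription ends at a T7 terminator, so a host supplying T7 RNA polymerase is required. The feature table does not annotate the Abeta coding sequence itself, nor a lac operator, lacI gene, or any affinity tag, so the peptide appears to be expressed untagged. The associated reference title indicates that the plasmid is intended as an efficient system for making N-terminal cysteine Abeta for bioconjugation, where the cysteine thiol would give a handle for site-specific attachment of labels or other groups.
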