LOCUS       Exported 4738 bp ds-DNA circular SYN 13-MAY-2021
DEFINITION  Expresses N-terminal cysteine Abeta(1-40).
ACCESSION   .
VERSION     .
KEYWORDS    pET-Sac-Abeta(MC1-40)
SOURCE      synthetic DNA construct
  ORGANISM  synthetic DNA construct
REFERENCE   1 (bases 1 to 4738)
  TITLE     An efficient expression system for N-terminal cysteine A-beta for
            bioconjugation
  JOURNAL   Unpublished
REFERENCE   2 (bases 1 to 4738)
  AUTHORS   .
  TITLE     Direct Submission
  JOURNAL   Exported May 13, 2021 from SnapGene Server 1.1.58
            http://www.snapgene.com
FEATURES             Location/Qualifiers
     source          1..4738
                     /organism="synthetic DNA construct"
                     /mol_type="other DNA"
     primer_bind     1..20
                     /label=T7
                     /note="T7 promoter, forward primer"
     promoter        1..19
                     /label=T7 promoter
                     /note="promoter for bacteriophage T7 RNA polymerase"
     RBS             51..73
                     /note="efficient ribosome binding site from bacteriophage
                     T7 gene 10 (Olins and Rangwala, 1989)"
     primer_bind     complement(268..286)
                     /label=T7 Term
                     /note="T7 terminator, reverse primer"
     terminator      282..329
                     /label=T7 terminator
                     /note="transcription terminator for bacteriophage T7 RNA
                     polymerase"
     promoter        complement(695..723)
                     /label=tet promoter
                     /note="E. coli promoter for tetracycline efflux protein
                     gene"
     primer_bind     complement(750..768)
                     /label=pBRforEco
                     /note="pBR322 vectors, upsteam of EcoRI site, forward
                     primer"
     promoter        836..940
                     /gene="bla"
                     /label=AmpR promoter
     CDS             941..1801
                     /codon_start=1
                     /gene="bla"
                     /product="beta-lactamase"
                     /label=AmpR
                     /note="confers resistance to ampicillin, carbenicillin, and
                     related antibiotics"
                     /translation="MSIQHFRVALIPFFAAFCLPVFAHPETLVKVKDAEDQLGARVGYI
                     ELDLNSGKILESFRPEERFPMMSTFKVLLCGAVLSRVDAGQEQLGRRIHYSQNDLVEYS
                     PVTEKHLTDGMTVRELCSAAITMSDNTAANLLLTTIGGPKELTAFLHNMGDHVTRLDRW
                     EPELNEAIPNDERDTTMPAAMATTLRKLLTGELLTLASRQQLIDWMEADKVAGPLLRSA
                     LPAGWFIADKSGAGERGSRGIIAALGPDGKPSRIVVIYTTGSQATMDERNRQIAEIGAS
                     LIKHW"
     primer_bind     complement(1159..1178)
                     /label=Amp-R
                     /note="Ampicillin resistance gene, reverse primer"
     rep_origin      1972..2560
                     /direction=RIGHT
                     /label=ori
                     /note="high-copy-number ColE1/pMB1/pBR322/pUC origin of
                     replication"
     primer_bind     2461..2480
                     /label=pBR322ori-F
                     /note="pBR322 origin, forward primer"
     primer_bind     2714..2731
                     /label=L4440
                     /note="L4440 vector, forward primer"
     misc_feature    2746..2885
                     /label=bom
                     /note="basis of mobility region from pBR322"
     primer_bind     complement(2811..2830)
                     /label=pRS-marker
                     /note="pRS vectors, use to sequence yeast selectable
                     marker"
     primer_bind     2971..2993
                     /label=pGEX 3'
                     /note="pGEX vectors, reverse primer"
     CDS             complement(2987..3178)
                     /codon_start=1
                     /gene="rop"
                     /product="Rop protein, which maintains plasmids at low copy
                     number"
                     /label=rop
                     /translation="MTKQEKTALNMARFIRSQTLTLLEKLNELDADEQADICESLHDHA
                     DELYRSCLARFGDDGENL"
     primer_bind     4636..4655
                     /label=pBRrevBam
                     /note="pBR322 vectors, tet region, downstream of BamHI,
                     reverse primer"
ORIGIN
        1 taatacgact cactataggg agaccacaac ggtttccctc tagaaataat tttgtttaac
       61 tttaagaagg agatatacat atgtgcgacg ctgaattccg tcacgactct ggttacgaag
      121 ttcaccacca gaagctggtg ttcttcnnnn nnnnnnnnnn nnnnnnnnnn nnnnnnnnnn
      181 nnnnnnnnnn nnnnnnnnnn nnnnnntaat aggagctcga tccggctgct aacaaagccc
      241 gaaaggaagc tgagttggct gctgccaccg ctgagcaata actagcataa ccccttgggg
      301 cctctaaacg ggtcttgagg ggttttttgc tgaaaggagg aactatatcc ggatatccac
      361 aggacgggtg tggtcgccat gatcgcgtag tcgatagtgg ctccaagtag cgaagcgagc
      421 aggactgggc ggcggccaaa gcggtcggac agtgctccga gaacgggtgc gcatagaaat
      481 tgcatcaacg catatagcgc tagcagcacg ccatagtgac tggcgatgct gtcggaatgg
      541 acgatatccc gcaagaggcc cggcagtacc ggcataacca agcctatgcc tacagcatcc
      601 agggtgacgg tgccgaggat gacgatgagc gcattgttag atttcataca cggtgcctga
      661 ctgcgttagc aatttaactg tgataaacta ccgcattaaa gcttatcgat gataagctgt
      721 caaacatgag aattcttgaa gacgaaaggg cctcgtgata cgcctatttt tataggttaa
      781 tgtcatgata ataatggttt cttagacgtc aggtggcact tttcggggaa atgtgcgcgg
      841 aacccctatt tgtttatttt tctaaataca ttcaaatatg tatccgctca tgagacaata
      901 accctgataa atgcttcaat aatattgaaa aaggaagagt atgagtattc aacatttccg
      961 tgtcgccctt attccctttt ttgcggcatt ttgccttcct gtttttgctc acccagaaac
     1021 gctggtgaaa gtaaaagatg ctgaagatca gttgggtgca cgagtgggtt acatcgaact
     1081 ggatctcaac agcggtaaga tccttgagag ttttcgcccc gaagaacgtt ttccaatgat
     1141 gagcactttt aaagttctgc tatgtggcgc ggtattatcc cgtgttgacg ccgggcaaga
     1201 gcaactcggt cgccgcatac actattctca gaatgacttg gttgagtact caccagtcac
     1261 agaaaagcat cttacggatg gcatgacagt aagagaatta tgcagtgctg ccataaccat
     1321 gagtgataac actgcggcca acttacttct gacaacgatc ggaggaccga aggagctaac
     1381 cgcttttttg cacaacatgg gggatcatgt aactcgcctt gatcgttggg aaccggagct
     1441 gaatgaagcc ataccaaacg acgagcgtga caccacgatg cctgcagcaa tggcaacaac
     1501 gttgcgcaaa ctattaactg gcgaactact tactctagct tcccggcaac aattaataga
     1561 ctggatggag gcggataaag ttgcaggacc acttctgcgc tcggcccttc cggctggctg
     1621 gtttattgct gataaatctg gagccggtga gcgtgggtct cgcggtatca ttgcagcact
     1681 ggggccagat ggtaagccct cccgtatcgt agttatctac acgacgggga gtcaggcaac
     1741 tatggatgaa cgaaatagac agatcgctga gataggtgcc tcactgatta agcattggta
     1801 actgtcagac caagtttact catatatact ttagattgat ttaaaacttc atttttaatt
     1861 taaaaggatc taggtgaaga tcctttttga taatctcatg accaaaatcc cttaacgtga
     1921 gttttcgttc cactgagcgt cagaccccgt agaaaagatc aaaggatctt cttgagatcc
     1981 tttttttctg cgcgtaatct gctgcttgca aacaaaaaaa ccaccgctac cagcggtggt
     2041 ttgtttgccg gatcaagagc taccaactct ttttccgaag gtaactggct tcagcagagc
     2101 gcagatacca aatactgtcc ttctagtgta gccgtagtta ggccaccact tcaagaactc
     2161 tgtagcaccg cctacatacc tcgctctgct aatcctgtta ccagtggctg ctgccagtgg
     2221 cgataagtcg tgtcttaccg ggttggactc aagacgatag ttaccggata aggcgcagcg
     2281 gtcgggctga acggggggtt cgtgcacaca gcccagcttg gagcgaacga cctacaccga
     2341 actgagatac ctacagcgtg agctatgaga aagcgccacg cttcccgaag ggagaaaggc
     2401 ggacaggtat ccggtaagcg gcagggtcgg aacaggagag cgcacgaggg agcttccagg
     2461 gggaaacgcc tggtatcttt atagtcctgt cgggtttcgc cacctctgac ttgagcgtcg
     2521 atttttgtga tgctcgtcag gggggcggag cctatggaaa aacgccagca acgcggcctt
     2581 tttacggttc ctggcctttt gctggccttt tgctcacatg ttctttcctg cgttatcccc
     2641 tgattctgtg gataaccgta ttaccgcctt tgagtgagct gataccgctc gccgcagccg
     2701 aacgaccgag cgcagcgagt cagtgagcga ggaagcggaa gagcgcctga tgcggtattt
     2761 tctccttacg catctgtgcg gtatttcaca ccgcaatggt gcactctcag tacaatctgc
     2821 tctgatgccg catagttaag ccagtataca ctccgctatc gctacgtgac tgggtcatgg
     2881 ctgcgccccg acacccgcca acacccgctg acgcgccctg acgggcttgt ctgctcccgg
     2941 catccgctta cagacaagct gtgaccgtct ccgggagctg catgtgtcag aggttttcac
     3001 cgtcatcacc gaaacgcgcg aggcagctgc ggtaaagctc atcagcgtgg tcgtgaagcg
     3061 attcacagat gtctgcctgt tcatccgcgt ccagctcgtt gagtttctcc agaagcgtta
     3121 atgtctggct tctgataaag cgggccatgt taagggcggt tttttcctgt ttggtcactg
     3181 atgcctccgt gtaaggggga tttctgttca tgggggtaat gataccgatg aaacgagaga
     3241 ggatgctcac gatacgggtt actgatgatg aacatgcccg gttactggaa cgttgtgagg
     3301 gtaaacaact ggcggtatgg atgcggcggg accagagaaa aatcactcag ggtcaatgcc
     3361 agcgcttcgt taatacagat gtaggtgttc cacagggtag ccagcagcat cctgcgatgc
     3421 agatccggaa cataatggtg cagggcgctg acttccgcgt ttccagactt tacgaaacac
     3481 ggaaaccgaa gaccattcat gttgttgctc aggtcgcaga cgttttgcag cagcagtcgc
     3541 ttcacgttcg ctcgcgtatc ggtgattcat tctgctaacc agtaaggcaa ccccgccagc
     3601 ctagccgggt cctcaacgac aggagcacga tcatgcgcac ccgtggccag gacccaacgc
     3661 tgcccgagat gcgccgcgtg cggctgctgg agatggcgga cgcgatggat atgttctgcc
     3721 aagggttggt ttgcgcattc acagttctcc gcaagaattg attggctcca attcttggag
     3781 tggtgaatcc gttagcgagg tgccgccggc ttccattcag gtcgaggtgg cccggctcca
     3841 tgcaccgcga cgcaacgcgg ggaggcagac aaggtatagg gcggcgccta caatccatgc
     3901 caacccgttc catgtgctcg ccgaggcggc ataaatcgcc gtgacgatca gcggtccaat
     3961 gatcgaagtt aggctggtaa gagccgcgag cgatccttga agctgtccct gatggtcgtc
     4021 atctacctgc ctggacagca tggcctgcaa cgcgggcatc ccgatgccgc cggaagcgag
     4081 aagaatcata atggggaagg ccatccagcc tcgcgtcgcg aacgccagca agacgtagcc
     4141 cagcgcgtcg gccgccatgc cggcgataat ggcctgcttc tcgccgaaac gtttggtggc
     4201 gggaccagtg acgaaggctt gagcgagggc gtgcaagatt ccgaataccg caagcgacag
     4261 gccgatcatc gtcgcgctcc agcgaaagcg gtcctcgccg aaaatgaccc agagcgctgc
     4321 cggcacctgt cctacgagtt gcatgataaa gaagacagtc ataagtgcgg cgacgatagt
     4381 catgccccgc gcccaccgga aggagctgac tgggttgaag gctctcaagg gcatcggtcg
     4441 acgctctccc ttatgcgact cctgcattag gaagcagccc agtagtaggt tgaggccgtt
     4501 gagcaccgcc gccgcaagga atggtgcatg caaggagatg gcgcccaaca gtcccccggc
     4561 cacggggcct gccaccatac ccacgccgaa acaagcgctc atgagcccga agtggcgagc
     4621 ccgatcttcc ccatcggtga tgtcggcgat ataggcgcca gcaaccgcac ctgtggcgcc
     4681 ggtgatgccg gccacgatgc gtccggcgta gaggatcgag atctcgatcc cgcgaaat
//
